>Addgene plasmid #73756 | Nabi2.244 | depositor full sequence | sequence record 136688 | Nabi2.244 sequence 7622 bps
GACGGATCGGGAGATCTCCCGATCCCCTATGGTGCACTCTCAGTACAATCTGCTCTGATGCCGCATAGTT
AAGCCAGTATCTGCTCCCTGCTTGTGTGTTGGAGGTCGCTGAGTAGTGCGCGAGCAAAATTTAAGCTACA
ACAAGGCAAGGCTTGACCGACAATTGCATGAAGAATCTGCTTAGGGTTAGGCGTTTTGCGCTGCTTCGCG
ATGTACGGGCCAGATATACGCGTTGACATTGATTATTGACTAGTTATTAATAGTAATCAATTACGGGGTC
ATTAGTTCATAGCCCATATATGGAGTTCCGCGTTACATAACTTACGGTAAATGGCCCGCCTGGCTGACCG
CCCAACGACCCCCGCCCATTGACGTCAATAATGACGTATGTTCCCATAGTAACGCCAATAGGGACTTTCC
ATTGACGTCAATGGGTGGAGTATTTACGGTAAACTGCCCACTTGGCAGTACATCAAGTGTATCATATGCC
AAGTACGCCCCCTATTGACGTCAATGACGGTAAATGGCCCGCCTGGCATTATGCCCAGTACATGACCTTA
TGGGACTTTCCTACTTGGCAGTACATCTACGTATTAGTCATCGCTATTACCATGGTGATGCGGTTTTGGC
AGTACATCAATGGGCGTGGATAGCGGTTTGACTCACGGGGATTTCCAAGTCTCCACCCCATTGACGTCAA
TGGGAGTTTGTTTTGGCACCAAAATCAACGGGACTTTCCAAAATGTCGTAACAACTCCGCCCCATTGACG
CAAATGGGCGGTAGGCGTGTACGGTGGGAGGTCTATATAAGCAGAGCTCTCTGGCTAACTAGAGAACCCA
CTGCTTACTGGCTTATCGAAATTAATACGACTCACTATAGGGAGACCCAAGCTGGCTAGCGTTTATGGAG
GGATTCGACGGTTCAGATTTTAGTCCTCCAGCTGATTTAGTTGGCGTTGACGGTGCAGTCATGCGGAACG
TCGTTGACGTCACGATAAATGGTGACGTCACTGCTCCGCCGAAAGCTGCGCCAAGAAAAAGTGAATCGGT
AAAGAAAGTTCATTGGAATGATGTAGACCAAGGACCGAGTGAAAAACCAGAGACAAGACAGGAGGAACGA
ATAGATATACCCGAGATTTCAGGTCTATGGTGGGGCGAGAATGAACATGGAGTGGACGATGGGAGAATGA
TGGTGAGCAAGGGCGAGGAGCTGTTCACCGGGGTGGTGCCCATCCTGGTCGAGCTGGACGGCGACGTAAA
CGGCCACAAGTTCAGCGTCCGCGGCGAGGGCGAGGGCGATGCCACCAACGGCAAGCTGACCCTGAAGTTC
ATCTGCACCACCGGCAAGCTGCCCGTGCCCTGGCCCACCCTCGTGACCACCTTCGGCTACGGCGTGGCCT
GCTTCAGCCGCTACCCCGACCACATGAAGCAGCACGACTTCTTCAAGTCCGCCATGCCCGAAGGCTACGT
CCAGGAGCGCACCATCTCTTTCAAGGACGACGGTACCTACAAGACCCGCGCCGAGGTGAAGTTCGAGGGC
GACACCCTGGTGAACCGCATCGAGCTGAAGGGCATCGACTTCAAGGAGGACGGCAACATCCTGGGGCACA
AGCTGGAGTACAACTTCAACAGCCACAACGTCTATATCACGGCCGACAAGCAGAAGAACGGCATCAAGGC
TAACTTCAAGATCCGCCACAACGTTGAGGACGGCAGCGTGCAGCTCGCCGACCACTACCAGCAGAACACC
CCCATCGGCGACGGCCCCGTGCTGCTGCCCGACAACCACTACCTGAGCCATCAGTCCGCCCTGAGCAAAG
ACCCCAACGAGAAGCGCGATCACATGGTCCTGCTGGAGTTCGTGACCGCCGCCGAGATACCTACTACTGG
TGTAGGTCGCGTCCAGTTTCGTGTCCGAGCAGTGATTGATCATCTAGGGATGCGAGTCTTTGGAGTCTTC
CTAATTTTCTTGGACATCATCCTCATGATCATTGATCTCAGTCTTCCAGGAAAAAGTGAATCTTCACAAT
CCTTTTATGACGGGATGGCTTTGGCTCTTTCTTGTTATTTCATGCTGGATTTAGGATTAAGGATATTTGC
CTACGGGCCCAAGAATTTCTTCACCAACCCCTGGGAGGTTGCTGATGGTTTGATTATCGTTGTCACATTC
GTCGTCACGATATTTTACACTGTGTTAGATGAATACGTGCAAGAAACAGGAGCCGATGGTTTGGGGCAAT
TGGTTGTGTTGGCCCGTTTGCTGCGTGTGGTTCGATTAGCAAGAATATTTTATTCCCACCAACAAATGAA
GGCTTCAAGCAGAATGGTGTCTAAGGGCGAAGAGCTGATCAAGGAAAATATGCGTATGAAGGTGGTCATG
GAAGGTTCGGTCAACGGCCACCAATTCAAATGCACAGGTGAAGGAGAAGGCAATCCGTACATGGGAACTC
AAACCATGAGGATCAAAGTCATCGAGGGAGGACCCCTGCCATTTGCCTTTGACATTCTTGCCACGTCGTT
CATGTATGGCAGCCGTACTTTTATCAAGTACCCGAAAGGCATTCCTGATTTCTTTAAACAGTCCTTTCCT
GAGGGTTTTACTTGGGAAAGAGTTACGAGATACGAAGATGGTGGAGTCGTCACCGTCATGCAGGACACCA
GCCTTGAGGATGGCTGTCTCGTTTACCACGTCCAAGTCAGAGGGGTAAACTTTCCCTCCAATGGTCCCGT
GATGCAGAAGAAGACCAAGGGTTGGGAGCCTAATACAGAGATGATGTATCCAGCAGATGGTGGTCTGAGG
GGATACACTCATATGGCACTGAAAGTTGATGGTGGTGGCCATCTGTCTTGCTCTTTCGTAACAACTTACA
GGTCAAAAAAGACCGTCGGGAACATCAAGATGCCCGGTATCCATGCCGTTGATCACCGCCTGGAAAGGTT
AGAGGAAAGTGACAATGAAATGTTCGTAGTACAACGCGAACACGCAGTTGCCAAGTTCGCCGGGCTTGGT
GGTGGGATGGACGAGCTGTACAAGTAATAGGCGCGCCCTCGACTGTGCCTTCTAGTTGCCAGCCATCTGT
TGTTTGCCCCTCCCCCGTGCCTTCCTTGACCCTGGAAGGTGCCACTCCCACTGTCCTTTCCTAATAAAAT
GAGGAAATTGCATCGCATTGTCTGAGTAGGTGTCATTCTATTCTGGGGGGTGGGGTGGGGCAGGACAGCA
AGGGGGAGGATTGGGAAGACAATAGCAGGCATGCTGGGGATGCGGTGGGCTCTATGGCTTCTGAGGCGGA
AAGAACCAGCTGGGGCTCTAGGGGGTATCCCC
[124 nt withheld, positions 3323-3446]
C
[91 nt withheld, positions 3448-3538]
A
[49 nt withheld, positions 3540-3588]
CCTTTGACGTTGGAGTCCACGTTCTTT
[37 nt withheld, positions 3616-3652]
ACCCTATCTCGGTCTATTCTTTTGATTTATAAGGGATTTTGCCGATTTCGGCCTATTGGTTAAAAAATGA
GCTGATTTAACAAAAATTTAACGCGAATTAATTCTGTGGAATGTGTGTCAGTTAGGGTGTGGAAAGTCCC
CAGGCTCCCCAGCAGGCAGAAGTATGCAAAGCATGCATCTCAATTAGTCAGCAACCAGGTGTGGAAAGTC
CCCAGGCTCCCCAGCAGGCAGAAGTATGCAAAGCATGCATCTCAATTAGTCAGCAACCATAGTCCCGCCC
CTAACTCCGCCCATCCCGCCCCTAACTCCGCCCAGTTCCGCCCATTCTCCGCCCCATGGCTGACTAATTT
TTTTTATTTATGCAGAGGCCGAGGCCGCCTCTGCCTCTGAGCTATTCCAGAAGTAGTGAGGAGGCTTTTT
TGGAGGCCTAGGCTTTTGCAAAAAGCTCCCGGGAGCTTGTATATCCATTTTCGGATCTGATCAGCACGTG
ATGAAAAAGCCTGAACTCACCGCGACGTCTGTCGAGAAGTTTCTGATCGAAAAGTTCGACAGCGTCTCCG
ACCTGATGCAGCTCTCGGAGGGCGAAGAATCTCGTGCTTTCAGCTTCGATGTAGGAGGGCGTGGATATGT
CCTGCGGGTAAATAGCTGCGCCGATGGTTTCTACAAAGATCGTTATGTTTATCGGCACTTTGCATCGGCC
GCGCTCCCGATTCCGGAAGTGCTTGACATTGGGGAATTCAGCGAGAGCCTGACCTATTGCATCTCCCGCC
GTGCACAGGGTGTCACGTTGCAAGACCTGCCTGAAACCGAACTGCCCGCTGTTCTGCAGCCGGTCGCGGA
GGCCATGGATGCGATCGCTGCGGCCGATCTTAGCCAGACGAGCGGGTTCGGCCCATTCGGACCGCAAGGA
ATCGGTCAATACACTACATGGCGTGATTTCATATGCGCGATTGCTGATCCCCATGTGTATCACTGGCAAA
CTGTGATGGACGACACCGTCAGTGCGTCCGTCGCGCAGGCTCTCGATGAGCTGATGCTTTGGGCCGAGGA
CTGCCCCGAAGTCCGGCACCTCGTGCACGCGGATTTCGGCTCCAACAATGTCCTGACGGACAATGGCCGC
ATAACAGCGGTCATTGACTGGAGCGAGGCGATGTTCGGGGATTCCCAATACGAGGTCGCCAACATCTTCT
TCTGGAGGCCGTGGTTGGCTTGTATGGAGCAGCAGACGCGCTACTTCGAGCGGAGGCATCCGGAGCTTGC
AGGATCGCCGCGGCTCCGGGCGTATATGCTCCGCATTGGTCTTGACCAACTCTATCAGAGCTTGGTTGAC
GGCAATTTCGATGATGCAGCTTGGGCGCAGGGTCGATGCGACGCAATCGTCCGATCCGGAGCCGGGACTG
TCGGGCGTACACAAATCGCCCGCAGAAGCGCGGCCGTCTGGACCGATGGCTGTGTAGAAGTACTCGCCGA
TAGTGGAAACCGACGCCCCAGCACTCGTCCGAGGGCAAAGGAATAGCACGTGCTACGAGATTTCGATTCC
ACCGCCGCCTTCTATGAAAGGTTGGGCTTCGGAATCGTTTTCCGGGACGCCGGCTGGATGATCCTCCAGC
GCGGGGATCTCATGCTGGAGTTCTTCGCCCACCCCAACTTGTTTATTGCAGCTTATAATGGTTACAAATA
AAGCAATAGCATCACAAATTTCACAAATAAAGCATTTTTTTCACTGCATTCTAGTTGTGGTTTGTCCAAA
CTCATCAATGTATCTTATCATGTCTGTATACCGTCGACCTCTAGCTAGAGCTTGGCGTAATCATGGTCAT
AGCTGTTTCCTGTGTGAAATTGTTATCCGCTCACAATTCCACACAACATACGAGCCGGAAGCATAAAGTG
TAAAGCCTGGGGTGCCTAATGAGTGAGCTAACTCACATTAATTGCGTTGCGCTCACTGCCCGCTTTCCAG
TCGGGAAACCTGTCGTGCCAGCTGCATTAATGAATCGGCCAACGCGCGGGGAGAGGCGGTTTGCGTATTG
GGCGCTCTTCCGCTTCCTCGCTCACTGACTCGCTGCGCTCGGTCGTTCGGCTGCGGCGAGCGGTATCAGC
TCACTCAAAGGCGGTAATACGGTTATCCACAGAATCAGGGGATAACGCAGGAAAGAACATGTGAGCAAAA
GGCCAGCAAAAGGCCAGGAACCGTAAAAAGGCCGCGTTGCTGGCGTTTTTCCATAGGCTCCGCCCCCCTG
ACGAGCATCACAAAAATCGACGCTCAAGTCAGAGGTGGCGAAACCCGACAGGACTATAAAGATACCAGGC
GTTTCCCCCTGGAAGCTCCCTCGTGCGCTCTCCTGTTCCGACCCTGCCGCTTACCGGATACCTGTCCGCC
TTTCTCCCTTCGGGAAGCGTGGCGCTTTCTCATAGCTCACGCTGTAGGTATCTCAGTTCGGTGTAGGTCG
TTCGCTCCAAGCTGGGCTGTGTGCACGAACCCCCCGTTCAGCCCGACCGCTGCGCCTTATCCGGTAACTA
TCGTCTTGAGTCCAACCCGGTAAGACACGACTTATCGCCACTGGCAGCAGCCACTGGTAACAGGATTAGC
AGAGCGAGGTATGTAGGCGGTGCTACAGAGTTCTTGAAGTGGTGGCCTAACTACGGCTACACTAGAAGAA
CAGTATTTGGTATCTGCGCTCTGCTGAAGCCAGTTACCTTCGGAAAAAGAGTTGGTAGCTCTTGATCCGG
CAAACAAACCACCGCTGGTAGCGGTTTTTTTGTTTGCAAGCAGCAGATTACGCGCAGAAAAAAAGGATCT
CAAGAAGATCCTTTGATCTTTTCTACGGGGTCTGACGCTCAGTGGAACGAAAACTCACGTTAAGGGATTT
TGGTCATGAGATTATCAAAAAGGATCTTCACCTAGATCCTTTTAAATTAAAAATGAAGTTTTAAATCAAT
CTAAAGTATATATGAGTAAACTTGGTCTGACAGTTACCAATGCTTAATCAGTGAGGCACCTATCTCAGCG
ATCTGTCTATTTCGTTCATCCATAGTTGCCTGACTCCCCGTCGTGTAGATAACTACGATACGGGAGGGCT
TACCATCTGGCCCCAGTGCTGCAATGATACCGCGAGACCCACGCTCACCGGCTCCAGATTTATCAGCAAT
AAACCAGCCAGCCGGAAGGGCCGAGCGCAGAAGTGGTCCTGCAACTTTATCCGCCTCCATCCAGTCTATT
AATTGTTGCCGGGAAGCTAGAGTAAGTAGTTCGCCAGTTAATAGTTTGCGCAACGTTGTTGCCATTGCTA
CAGGCATCGTGGTGTCACGCTCGTCGTTTGGTATGGCTTCATTCAGCTCCGGTTCCCAACGATCAAGGCG
AGTTACATGATCCCCCATGTTGTGCAAAAAAGCGGTTAGCTCCTTCGGTCCTCCGATCGTTGTCAGAAGT
AAGTTGGCCGCAGTGTTATCACTCATGGTTATGGCAGCACTGCATAATTCTCTTACTGTCATGCCATCCG
TAAGATGCTTTTCTGTGACTGGTGAGTACTCAACCAAGTCATTCTGAGAATAGTGTATGCGGCGACCGAG
TTGCTCTTGCCCGGCGTCAATACGGGATAATACCGCGCCACATAGCAGAACTTTAAAAGTGCTCATCATT
GGAAAACGTTCTTCGGGGCGAAAACTCTCAAGGATCTTACCGCTGTTGAGATCCAGTTCGATGTAACCCA
CTCGTGCACCCAACTGATCTTCAGCATCTTTTACTTTCACCAGCGTTTCTGGGTGAGCAAAAACAGGAAG
GCAAAATGCCGCAAAAAAGGGAATAAGGGCGACACGGAAATGTTGAATACTCATACTCTTCCTTTTTCAA
TATTATTGAAGCATTTATCAGGGTTATTGTCTCATGAGCGGATACATATTTGAATGTATTTAGAAAAATA
AACAAATAGGGGTTCCGCGCACATTTCCCCGAAAAGTGCCACCTGACGTC
Features (pLannotate 1.2.2; 21 found; start..end, strand, type, name):
     28..80      -  misc_feature   bom (fragment): basis of mobility region from pBR322
    235..614     +  enhancer       CMV enhancer: human cytomegalovirus immediate early enhancer
    615..818     +  promoter       CMV promoter: human cytomegalovirus (CMV) immediate early promoter
    814..847     +  LTR            5' LTR (truncated) (fragment): truncated 5' long terminal repeat (LTR) from HIV-1
    863..881     +  promoter       T7 promoter: promoter for bacteriophage T7 RNA polymerase
   1190..1879    +  CDS            Clover: Clover is a basic (constitutively fluorescent) green/yellow fluorescent protein published in 2012, derived from Aequorea victoria. It is reported to be a rapidly-maturing weak dimer with high acid sensitivity.
   2324..3034    +  CDS            mRuby2: mRuby2 is a basic (constitutively fluorescent) red fluorescent protein published in 2012, derived from Entacmaea quadricolor. It has moderate acid sensitivity.
   3053..3277    +  polyA_signal   bGH poly(A) signal: bovine growth hormone polyadenylation signal
   3281..3302    +  promoter       SV40 promoter (fragment): SV40 enhancer and early promoter
   3323..3751    +  rep_origin     f1 ori (sequence partly withheld): f1 bacteriophage origin of replication; arrow indicates direction of (+) strand synthesis
   3765..4094    +  promoter       SV40 promoter: SV40 enhancer and early promoter
   4143..5168    +  CDS            HygR: aminoglycoside phosphotransferase from E. coli; aph(4)-Ia; confers resistance to hygromycin
   5178..5303    +  CDS            ble (fragment): BLE_KLEPN - Experimental evidence at protein level: Swiss-Prot protein existence level 1. Binding protein with a strong affinity to the bleomycin family of antibiotics. Binds to CL990; an antimitotic-antibiotic compound. From Klebsiella pneumoniae.
   5298..5419    +  polyA_signal   SV40 poly(A) signal: SV40 polyadenylation signal
   5492..5508    -  protein_bind   lac operator: The lac repressor binds to the lac operator to inhibit transcription in E. coli. This inhibition can be relieved by adding lactose or isopropyl-β-D-thiogalactopyranoside (IPTG). lac repressor encoded by lacI
   5516..5546    -  promoter       lac promoter: promoter for the E. coli lac operon
   5561..5582    -  protein_bind   CAP binding site: CAP binding activates transcription in the presence of cAMP. E. coli catabolite activator protein
   5595..5687    -  CDS            lacI (fragment): lac repressor; lacI; The lac repressor binds to the lac operator to inhibit transcription in E. coli. This inhibition can be relieved by adding lactose or isopropyl-β-D-thiogalactopyranoside (IPTG).
   5870..6455    -  rep_origin     ori: high-copy-number ColE1/pMB1/pBR322/pUC origin of replication
   6626..7486    -  CDS            AmpR: β-lactamase; bla; confers resistance to ampicillin, carbenicillin, and related antibiotics
   7487..7591    -  promoter       AmpR promoter: bla
