[The description below was written by a language model from this plasmid's Addgene catalogue record and pLannotate feature annotations shown in this document.]
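Description:
Nabi2.244 is a mammalian expression plasmid of 7,622 bp, built on the pUB2.1 backbone, that encodes a genetically encoded, FRET-based fluorescent protein voltage sensor. According to the record, the probe consists of the voltage-sensing domain of the Ciona voltage-sensitive protein with two fluorescent proteins inserted at different positions: Clover, a green/yellow Aequorea-derived protein, and mRuby2, a red Entacmaea-derived protein. These two form a FRET pair. The feature table annotates the Clover and mRuby2 coding regions a few hundred bases apart on the same strand. The unannotated stretches before and between them presumably correspond to the Ciona voltage-sensing domain segments, though these were not called by the annotation tool. Membrane potential changes that move the voltage-sensing domain are expected to alter the FRET efficiency between the two fluorophores, giving an optical readout of voltage.

Expression is driven by the CMV immediate early enhancer and promoter, with a T7 promoter just upstream of the insert and a bovine growth hormone polyadenylation signal downstream. A separate cassette places a hygromycin resistance gene under the SV40 early promoter with an SV40 poly(A) signal, which would allow selection of stably transfected mammalian cells. A small ble fragment and other short partial hits (bom, HIV-1 LTR, lacI) appear to be backbone remnants. In E. coli the plasmid is maintained through a high-copy ColE1/pUC-type origin and selected with ampicillin via β-lactamase. An f1 origin is also present. The construct is intended for optical imaging of membrane voltage in transfected cells and comes from work on optimising FRET interactions to obtain fast voltage sensors.
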