Addgene plasmid #73756: Nabi2.244
Purpose: Nabi2.244 is a FRET (Förster Resonance Energy Transfer)-based protein voltage sensor. This probe contains Clover and mRuby2 inserted at different locations in the Ciona voltage sensitive domain.
Depositing lab: Bradley Baker. Depositing organization: Korea Institute of Science and Technology. Publication: Developing Fast Fluorescent Protein Voltage Sensors by Optimizing FRET Interactions. Sung U, Sepehri-Rad M, Piao HH, Jin L, Hughes T, Cohen LB, Baker BJ. PLoS One. 2015 Nov 20;10(11):e0141585. doi: 10.1371/journal.pone.0141585. eCollection 2015. PubMed 26587834.
Backbone
  Vector backbone: pUB2.1
  Backbone size w/o insert (bp): 5500
  Total vector size (bp): 7622
  Vector type: Mammalian Expression
Growth in bacteria
  Bacterial resistance: Ampicillin, 100 μg/mL
  Growth temperature: 37°C
  Growth strain: DH5alpha
  Copy number: Unknown
Gene/Insert
  Gene/Insert name: Nabi2.244
Terms and licenses: Academic/Nonprofit Terms; Industry Terms: Not Available to Industry
How to cite: Nabi2.244 was a gift from Bradley Baker (Addgene plasmid # 73756 ; http://n2t.net/addgene:73756 ; RRID:Addgene_73756)
