>Addgene plasmid #73756 | Nabi2.244 | addgene partial sequence | sequence record 140310 | CMV-F 5'-CGCAAATGGGCGGTAGGCGTG-3'
CTATATAAGCAGAGCTCTCTGGCTAACTAGAGAACCCACTGCTTACTGGCTTATCGAAATTAATACGACT
CACTATAGGGAGACCCAAGCTGGCTAGCGTTTATGGAGGGATTCGACGGTTCAGATTTTAGTCCTCCAGC
TGATTTAGTTGGCGTTGACGGTGCAGTCATGCGGAACGTCGTTGACGTCACGATAAATGGTGACGTCACT
GCTCCGCCGAAAGCTGCGCCAAGAAAAAGTGAATCGGTAAAGAAAGTTCATTGGAATGATGTAGACCAAG
GACCGAGTGAAAAACCAGAGACAAGACAGGAGGAACGAATAGATATACCCGAGATTTCAGGTCTATGGTG
GGGCGAGAATGAACATGGAGTGGACGATGGGAGAATGATGGTGAGCAAGGGCGAGGAGCTGTTCACCGGG
GTGGTGCCCATCCTGGTCGAGCTGGACGGCGACGTAAACGGCCACAAGTTCAGCGTCCGCGGCGAGGGCG
AGGGCGATGCCACCAACGGCAAGCTGACCCTGAAGTTCATCTGCACCACCGGCAAGCTGCCCGTGCCCTG
GCCCACCCTCGTGACCACCTTCGGCTACGGCGTGGCCTGCTTCAGCCGCTACCCCGACCACATGAAGCAG
CACGACTTCTTCAAGTCCGCCATGCCCGAAGGCTACGTCCAGGAGCGCACCATCTCTTTCAAGGACGACG
GTACCTACAAGACCCGCGCCGAGGTGAAGTTCGAGGGCGACACCCTGGTGAACCGCATCGAGCTGAAGGG
CATCGACTTCAAGGAGGACGGCAACATCCTGGGGCACAAGCTGGAGTACAACTTCAACAGCCACAACGTC
TATATCACGGCCGACAAGCAGAAGAACGGCATCAAGGCTAACTTCAAGATCCGCCACAACGTTGAGGACG
GCAGCGTGCAGCTCGCCGACCACTACCAGCAGAACACCCCCATCGGCGACGGCCCCGTGCTGCTGCCCGA
CAACCACTACCTGAGCCATCAGTCCGCCCTGAGCAAAGACCCCAACGAGAAGCGCGATCACATGGTCCTG
CTGGAGTTCGTGACC
