>Addgene plasmid #73756 | Nabi2.244 | addgene partial sequence | sequence record 140311 | F1ori-R 5'-AGGGAAGAAAGCGAAAGGAG-3'
[67 nt withheld, positions 1-67]
GGGGATACCCCCTAGAGCCCCAGCTGGTTCTTTCCGCCTCAGAAGCCATAGAGCCCACCGCATCCCCAGC
ATGCCTGCTATTGTCTTCCCAATCCTCCCCCTTGCTGTCCTGCCCCACCCCACCCCCCAGAATAGAATGA
CACCTACTCAGACAATGCGATGCAATTTCCTCATTTTATTAGGAAAGGACAGTGGGAGTGGCACCTTCCA
GGGTCAAGGAAGGCACGGGGGAGGGGCAAACAACAGATGGCTGGCAACTAGAAGGCACAGTCGAGGGCGC
GCCTATTACTTGTACAGCTCGTCCATCCCACCACCAAGCCCGGCGAACTTGGCAACTGCGTGTTCGCGTT
GTACTACGAACATTTCATTGTCACTTTCCTCTAACCTTTCCAGGCGGTGATCAACGGCATGGATACCGGG
CATCTTGATGTTCCCGACGGTCTTTTTTGACCTGTAAGTTGTTACGAAAGAGCAAGACAGATGGCCACCA
CCATCAACTTTCAGTGCCATATGAGTGTATCCCCTCAGACCACCATCTGCTGGATACATCATCTCTGTAT
TAGGCTCCCAACCCTTGGTCTTCTTCTGCATCACGGGACCATTGGAGGGAAAGTTTACCCCTCTGACTTG
GACGTGGTAAACGAGACAGCCATCCTCAAGGCTGGTGTCCTGCATGACGGTGACGACTCCACCATCTTCG
TATCTCGTAACTCTTTCCCAAGTAAAACCCTCAGGAAAGGACTGTTTAAAGAAATCAGGAATGCCTTTCG
GGTACTTGATAAAAGTACGGCTGCCATACATGAACGACGTGGCAAGAATGTCAAAGGCAAATGGCAGGGG
TCCTCCCTCGATGACTTTGATCCTCATGGTTTGAGTTCCCATGTACGGATTGCCTTCTCCTTCACCTGTG
CATTTGAATTGGTGGCCGTTGACCGAACCTTCCATGACCACCTTCA
