>Addgene plasmid #73756 | Nabi2.244 | addgene partial sequence | sequence record 140312 | mRuby2-R 5'- tccctcgatgactttgatcc-3'
TGTACGGATTGCCTTCTCCTTCACCTGTGCATTTGAATTGGTGGCCGTTGACCGAACCTTCCATGACCAC
CTTCATACGCATATTTTCCTTGATCAGCTCTTCGCCCTTAGACACCATTCTGCTTGAAGCCTTCATTTGT
TGGTGGGAATAAAATATTCTTGCTAATCGAACCACACGCAGCAAACGGGCCAACACAACCAATTGCCCCA
AACCATCGGCTCCTGTTTCTTGCACGTATTCATCTAACACAGTGTAAAATATCGTGACGACGAATGTGAC
AACGATAATCAAACCATCAGCAACCTCCCAGGGGTTGGTGAAGAAATTCTTGGGCCCGTAGGCAAATATC
CTTAATCCTAAATCCAGCATGAAATAACAAGAAAGAGCCAAAGCCATCCCGTCATAAAAGGATTGTGAAG
ATTCACTTTTTCCTGGAAGACTGAGATCAATGATCATGAGGATGATGTCCAAGAAAATTAGGAAGACTCC
AAAGACTCGCATCCCTAGATGATCAATCACTGCTCGGACACGAAACTGGACGCGACCTACACCAGTAGTA
GGTATCTCGGCGGCGGTCACGAACTCCAGCAGGACCATGTGATCGCGCTTCTCGTTGGGGTCTTTGCTCA
GGGCGGACTGATGGCTCAGGTAGTGGTTGTCGGGCAGCAGCACGGGGCCGTCGCCGATGGGGGTGTTCTG
CTGGTAGTGGTCGGCGAGCTGCACGCTGCCGTCCTCAACGTTGTGGCGGATCTTGAAGTTAGCCTTGATG
CCGTTCTTCTGCTTGTCGGCCGTGATATAGACGTTGTGGCTGTTGAAGTTGTACTCCAGCTTGTGCCCCA
GGATGTTGCCGTCCTCCTTGAAGTCGATGCCCTTCAGCTCGATGCGGTTCACCAGGGTGTCGCCCTCGAA
CTTCACCTCGGCGCGGGTCTTGTAGGTACCGTCGTCCTTGAAAGAGATGGTGCGCTCCTGGACGTAGCCT
TCGGGCATGGCGGACTTGAAGAAGTCGTGCTGCTTCATGTGGTCGGGGTAGCGGCTGAAGCAGGCCACGC
CGTAGCCGAAGGTGGTCACGAGGGTGGGCCAGGGCACGGGCAG
